Addgene plasmid #25033: pT7-EGFP-C1-HsRCK
Depositing lab: Elisa Izaurralde. Depositing organization: Max Planck Institute for Developmental Biology. Publication: DCP1 forms asymmetric trimers to assemble into active mRNA decapping complexes in metazoa. Tritschler F, Braun JE, Motz C, Igreja C, Haas G, Truffault V, Izaurralde E, Weichenrieder O. Proc Natl Acad Sci U S A. 2009 Dec 22. 106(51):21591-6. 10.1073/pnas.0909871106 PubMed 19966221.
Backbone
  Vector backbone: pEGFP-C1
  Backbone manufacturer: Clontech
  Backbone size w/o insert (bp): 4769
  Vector type: Mammalian Expression
  Selectable markers: Neomycin (select with G418)
Growth in bacteria
  Bacterial resistance: Kanamycin, 50 μg/mL
  Growth temperature: 37°C
  Growth strain: DH5alpha
  Growth instructions: Dh5 alpha or XL1-blue
  Copy number: High Copy
Gene/Insert
  Gene/Insert name: Rck
  Species: H. sapiens (human)
  Insert size (bp): 1419
  GenBank ID: NM_004397
  Entrez Gene: DDX6 (a.k.a. HLR2, IDDILF, P54, RCK, Rck/p54)
  Tag / fusion protein: EGFP (N terminal on backbone)
  Cloning method: Restriction Enzyme; 5′ cloning site BglII (not destroyed); 3′ cloning site PstI (not destroyed)
  Sequencing primers: 5′ EGFP-C; 3′ SV40pA-R
Terms and licenses: Academic/Nonprofit Terms; Industry Terms: Not Available to Industry
How to cite: pT7-EGFP-C1-HsRCK was a gift from Elisa Izaurralde (Addgene plasmid # 25033 ; http://n2t.net/addgene:25033 ; RRID:Addgene_25033)
