[The description below was written by a language model from this plasmid's Addgene catalogue record and pLannotate feature annotations shown in this document.]
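Description:
pT7-EGFP-C1-HsRCK is a mammalian expression plasmid built on the Clontech pEGFP-C1 backbone, modified to carry a bacteriophage T7 promoter. It encodes human RCK (DDX6, also called p54) fused to the C-terminus of EGFP. The roughly 1.4 kb DDX6 coding sequence was inserted between the BglII and PstI sites of the multiple cloning site, both of which were retained. It lies directly downstream of, and in frame with, the EGFP open reading frame. Transcription in mammalian cells is driven by the human cytomegalovirus immediate-early enhancer and promoter and terminated by the SV40 polyadenylation signal. The T7 promoter sits between the CMV promoter and EGFP, so the same fusion transcript could also be made with T7 RNA polymerase, for example in vitro, although the record does not state that use.

The plasmid replicates in E. coli at high copy from a ColE1/pUC-type origin and also carries an f1 origin for single-stranded DNA production. A single NeoR/KanR (Tn5 aminoglycoside phosphotransferase) cassette has dual promoters: a bacterial bla promoter gives kanamycin resistance in E. coli, and the SV40 early promoter with an HSV TK polyadenylation signal gives G418 selection in mammalian cells. Several short annotated fragments (RSF ori, HIV-1 LTR, SV40 large T antigen, ble, bGH poly(A)) are most likely partial sequence matches from automated annotation, not functional elements.

DDX6 is a DEAD-box helicase needed for P-body formation, and it takes part in mRNA storage and decapping. The associated publication concerns the assembly of metazoan mRNA decapping complexes. In that context, the construct is suited to visualising the localisation of GFP-tagged DDX6 in transfected human cells, or to using the tag in interaction studies with decapping factors.
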