Features (pLannotate 1.2.2; 18 found; start..end, strand, type, name):
      1..51      +  rep_origin     RSF ori (fragment): Plasmids containing the RSF 1030 origin of replication can be propagated in E. coli cells that contain additional plasmids with compatible origins.
    119..422     +  enhancer       CMV enhancer: human cytomegalovirus immediate early enhancer
    423..626     +  promoter       CMV promoter: human cytomegalovirus (CMV) immediate early promoter
    622..655     +  LTR            5' LTR (truncated) (fragment): truncated 5' long terminal repeat (LTR) from HIV-1
    671..689     +  promoter       T7 promoter: promoter for bacteriophage T7 RNA polymerase
    723..1439    +  CDS            EGFP: EGFP is a basic (constitutively fluorescent) green fluorescent protein published in 1996, derived from Aequorea victoria. It is reported to be a rapidly-maturing weak dimer with moderate acid sensitivity.
   1455..2870    +  CDS            DDX6 (sequence partly withheld): DDX6_HUMAN - Also known as HLR2, RCK. Experimental evidence at protein level: Swiss-Prot protein existence level 1. Essential for the formation of P-bodies, cytosolic membrane- less ribonucleoprotein granules involved in RNA metabolism through the coordinated storage of mRNAs encoding regulatory functions (PubMed:25995375, PubMed:27342281, PubMed:31422817). Plays a role in P- bodies to coordinate the storage of translationally inactive mRNAs in the cytoplasm and prevent their degradation (PubMed:27342281). In the process of mRNA degradation, plays a role in mRNA decapping (PubMed:16364915). Bl
   2875..2910    +  misc_feature   MCS (fragment): multiple cloning site
   2927..3011    +  CDS            large T antigen (fragment): large T antigen from SV40 (simian virus 40)
   3034..3155    +  polyA_signal   SV40 poly(A) signal: SV40 polyadenylation signal
   3189..3617    -  rep_origin     f1 ori (sequence partly withheld): f1 bacteriophage origin of replication; arrow indicates direction of (+) strand synthesis
   3644..3748    +  promoter       AmpR promoter: bla
   3750..4107    +  promoter       SV40 promoter: SV40 enhancer and early promoter
   4142..4936    +  CDS            NeoR/KanR: aminoglycoside phosphotransferase from Tn5; aph(3')-II (or nptII); confers resistance to neomycin, kanamycin, and G418 (Geneticin®)
   4957..5109    +  CDS            ble (fragment): BLE_KLEPN - Experimental evidence at protein level: Swiss-Prot protein existence level 1. Binding protein with a strong affinity to the bleomycin family of antibiotics. Binds to CL990; an antimitotic-antibiotic compound. From Klebsiella pneumoniae.
   5168..5215    +  polyA_signal   HSV TK poly(A) signal: herpes simplex virus thymidine kinase polyadenylation signal (Cole and Stacy, 1985)
   5306..5322    -  polyA_signal   bGH poly(A) signal (fragment): bovine growth hormone polyadenylation signal
   5544..6132    +  rep_origin     ori: high-copy-number ColE1/pMB1/pBR322/pUC origin of replication
>Addgene plasmid #25033 | pT7-EGFP-C1-HsRCK | addgene full sequence | sequence record 228183 | Addgene NGS Result
CATGTTCTTTCCTGCGTTATCCCCTGATTCTGTGGATAACCGTATTACCGCCATGCATTAGTTATTAATA
GTAATCAATTACGGGGTCATTAGTTCATAGCCCATATATGGAGTTCCGCGTTACATAACTTACGGTAAAT
GGCCCGCCTGGCTGACCGCCCAACGACCCCCGCCCATTGACGTCAATAATGACGTATGTTCCCATAGTAA
CGCCAATAGGGACTTTCCATTGACGTCAATGGGTGGAGTATTTACGGTAAACTGCCCACTTGGCAGTACA
TCAAGTGTATCATATGCCAAGTACGCCCCCTATTGACGTCAATGACGGTAAATGGCCCGCCTGGCATTAT
GCCCAGTACATGACCTTATGGGACTTTCCTACTTGGCAGTACATCTACGTATTAGTCATCGCTATTACCA
TGGTGATGCGGTTTTGGCAGTACATCAATGGGCGTGGATAGCGGTTTGACTCACGGGGATTTCCAAGTCT
CCACCCCATTGACGTCAATGGGAGTTTGTTTTGGCACCAAAATCAACGGGACTTTCCAAAATGTCGTAAC
AACTCCGCCCCATTGACGCAAATGGGCGGTAGGCGTGTACGGTGGGAGGTCTATATAAGCAGAGCTCTCT
GGCTAACTAGAGAACCCACTGCTTACTGGCTTATCGAAATTAATACGACTCACTATAGGGAGACCCAAGC
TCTAGCGCTACCGGTCGCCACCATGGTGAGCAAGGGCGAGGAGCTGTTCACCGGGGTGGTGCCCATCCTG
GTCGAGCTGGACGGCGACGTAAACGGCCACAAGTTCAGCGTGTCCGGCGAGGGCGAGGGCGATGCCACCT
ACGGCAAGCTGACCCTGAAGTTCATCTGCACCACCGGCAAGCTGCCCGTGCCCTGGCCCACCCTCGTGAC
CACCCTGACCTACGGCGTGCAGTGCTTCAGCCGCTACCCCGACCACATGAAGCAGCACGACTTCTTCAAG
TCCGCCATGCCCGAAGGCTACGTCCAGGAGCGCACCATCTTCTTCAAGGACGACGGCAACTACAAGACCC
GCGCCGAGGTGAAGTTCGAGGGCGACACCCTGGTGAACCGCATCGAGCTGAAGGGCATCGACTTCAAGGA
GGACGGCAACATCCTGGGGCACAAGCTGGAGTACAACTACAACAGCCACAACGTCTATATCATGGCCGAC
AAGCAGAAGAACGGCATCAAGGTGAACTTCAAGATCCGCCACAACATCGAGGACGGCAGCGTGCAGCTCG
CCGACCACTACCAGCAGAACACCCCCATCGGCGACGGCCCCGTGCTGCTGCCCGACAACCACTACCTGAG
CACCCAGTCCGCCCTGAGCAAAGACCCCAACGAGAAGCGCGATCACATGGTCCTGCTGGAGTTCGTGACC
GCCGCCGGGATCACTCTCGGCATGGACGAGCTGTACAAGTCCGGACTCAGATCTATGGGTCTGTCCAGTC
AAAATGGTCAGCTGAGAGGCCCTGTGAAACCCACTGGTGGCCCTGGAGGAGGGGGCACACAGACACAGCA
ACAGATGAACCAGCTGAAAAACACCAACACAATCAATAATGGCACTCAGCAGCAAGCACAGAGTATGACC
ACCACTATTAAACCTGGTGATGACTGGAAAAAGACTTTAAAACTCCCTCCAAAGGATCTAAGAATCAAAA
CTTCGGATGTGACCTCCACAAAAGGAAATGAGTTTGAAGATTACTGTTTGAAACGGGAGTTACTGATGGG
AATTTTTGAAATGGGCTGGGAAAAGCCATCTCCTATTCAGGAGGAGAGCATTCCCATTGCTTTATCTGGT
AGGGATATCTTAGCTAGAGCAAAAAATGGAACAGGCAAGAGCGGTGCCTACCTCATTCCCTTACTTGAAC
GGCTAGACCTGAAGAAGGACAATATACAAGCAATGGTGATTGTTCCCACTAGAGAACTTGCTCTACAGGT
CAGTCAAATTTGCATCCAGGTCAGCAAACACATGGGAGGGGCCAAAGTGATGGCAACCACAGGAGGAACC
AATTTACGAGATGACATAATGAGGCTTGATGATACAGTGCACGTGGTGATTGCTACCCCTGGGAGAATCC
TGGATCTTATTAAGAAAGGAGTAGCAAAGGTTGATCATGTCCAGATGATAGTATTGGATGAGGCAGATAA
GTTGCTGTCACAGGATTTTGTGCAGATAATGGAGGATATTATTCTCACGCTACCTAAAAACAGGCAGATT
TTACTATATTCCGCTACTTTCCCTCTTAGTGTACAGAAGTTCATGAATTCCCATTTGCAGAAACCCTATG
AGATTAACCTGATGGAG
[501 nt withheld, positions 2328-2828]
GTGGCAGAATACCACAGCGAGCCTGTAGAAGATGAGAAACCTTAACAATTCTGCAGTCGACGGTACCGCG
GGCCCGGGATCCACCGGATCTAGATAACTGATCATAATCAGCCATACCACATTTGTAGAGGTTTTACTTG
CTTTAAAAAACCTCCCACACCTCCCCCTGAACCTGAAACATAAAATGAATGCAATTGTTGTTGTTAACTT
GTTTATTGCAGCTTATAATGGTTACAAATAAAGCAATAGCATCACAAATTTCACAAATAAAGCATTTTTT
TCACTGCATTCTAGTTGTGGTTTGTCCAAACTCATCAATGTATCTTAACGCGTAAATTGTAAGCGTTAAT
ATTTTGTTAAAATTCGCGTTAAATTTTTGTTAAATCAGCTCATTTTTTAACCAATAGGCCGAAATCGGCA
AAATCCCTTATAAATCAAAAGAATAGACCGAGATAGGGT
[37 nt withheld, positions 3288-3324]
AAAGAACGTGGACTCCAACGTCAAAGG
[49 nt withheld, positions 3352-3400]
T
[91 nt withheld, positions 3402-3492]
G
[124 nt withheld, positions 3494-3617]
CAGGTGGCACTTTTCGGGGAAATGTGCGCGGAACCCCTATTTGTTTATTTTTCTAAATACATTCAAATAT
GTATCCGCTCATGAGACAATAACCCTGATAAATGCTTCAATAATATTGAAAAAGGAAGAGTCCTGAGGCG
GAAAGAACCAGCTGTGGAATGTGTGTCAGTTAGGGTGTGGAAAGTCCCCAGGCTCCCCAGCAGGCAGAAG
TATGCAAAGCATGCATCTCAATTAGTCAGCAACCAGGTGTGGAAAGTCCCCAGGCTCCCCAGCAGGCAGA
AGTATGCAAAGCATGCATCTCAATTAGTCAGCAACCATAGTCCCGCCCCTAACTCCGCCCATCCCGCCCC
TAACTCCGCCCAGTTCCGCCCATTCTCCGCCCCATGGCTGACTAATTTTTTTTATTTATGCAGAGGCCGA
GGCCGCCTCGGCCTCTGAGCTATTCCAGAAGTAGTGAGGAGGCTTTTTTGGAGGCCTAGGCTTTTGCAAA
GATCGATCAAGAGACAGGATGAGGATCGTTTCGCATGATTGAACAAGATGGATTGCACGCAGGTTCTCCG
GCCGCTTGGGTGGAGAGGCTATTCGGCTATGACTGGGCACAACAGACAATCGGCTGCTCTGATGCCGCCG
TGTTCCGGCTGTCAGCGCAGGGGCGCCCGGTTCTTTTTGTCAAGACCGACCTGTCCGGTGCCCTGAATGA
ACTGCAAGACGAGGCAGCGCGGCTATCGTGGCTGGCCACGACGGGCGTTCCTTGCGCAGCTGTGCTCGAC
GTTGTCACTGAAGCGGGAAGGGACTGGCTGCTATTGGGCGAAGTGCCGGGGCAGGATCTCCTGTCATCTC
ACCTTGCTCCTGCCGAGAAAGTATCCATCATGGCTGATGCAATGCGGCGGCTGCATACGCTTGATCCGGC
TACCTGCCCATTCGACCACCAAGCGAAACATCGCATCGAGCGAGCACGTACTCGGATGGAAGCCGGTCTT
GTCGATCAGGATGATCTGGACGAAGAGCATCAGGGGCTCGCGCCAGCCGAACTGTTCGCCAGGCTCAAGG
CGAGCATGCCCGACGGCGAGGATCTCGTCGTGACCCATGGCGATGCCTGCTTGCCGAATATCATGGTGGA
AAATGGCCGCTTTTCTGGATTCATCGACTGTGGCCGGCTGGGTGTGGCGGACCGCTATCAGGACATAGCG
TTGGCTACCCGTGATATTGCTGAAGAGCTTGGCGGCGAATGGGCTGACCGCTTCCTCGTGCTTTACGGTA
TCGCCGCTCCCGATTCGCAGCGCATCGCCTTCTATCGCCTTCTTGACGAGTTCTTCTGAGCGGGACTCTG
GGGTTCGAAATGACCGACCAAGCGACGCCCAACCTGCCATCACGAGATTTCGATTCCACCGCCGCCTTCT
ATGAAAGGTTGGGCTTCGGAATCGTTTTCCGGGACGCCGGCTGGATGATCCTCCAGCGCGGGGATCTCAT
GCTGGAGTTCTTCGCCCACCCTAGGGGGAGGCTAACTGAAACACGGAAGGAGACAATACCGGAAGGAACC
CGCGCTATGACGGCAATAAAAAGACAGAATAAAACGCACGGTGTTGGGTCGTTTGTTCATAAACGCGGGG
TTCGGTCCCAGGGCTGGCACTCTGTCGATACCCCACCGAGACCCCATTGGGGCCAATACGCCCGCGTTTC
TTCCTTTTCCCCACCCCACCCCCCAAGTTCGGGTGAAGGCCCAGGGCTCGCAGCCAACGTCGGGGCGGCA
GGCCCTGCCATAGCCTCAGGTTACTCATATATACTTTAGATTGATTTAAAACTTCATTTTTAATTTAAAA
GGATCTAGGTGAAGATCCTTTTTGATAATCTCATGACCAAAATCCCTTAACGTGAGTTTTCGTTCCACTG
AGCGTCAGACCCCGTAGAAAAGATCAAAGGATCTTCTTGAGATCCTTTTTTTCTGCGCGTAATCTGCTGC
TTGCAAACAAAAAAACCACCGCTACCAGCGGTGGTTTGTTTGCCGGATCAAGAGCTACCAACTCTTTTTC
CGAAGGTAACTGGCTTCAGCAGAGCGCAGATACCAAATACTGTTCTTCTAGTGTAGCCGTAGTTAGGCCA
CCACTTCAAGAACTCTGTAGCACCGCCTACATACCTCGCTCTGCTAATCCTGTTACCAGTGGCTGCTGCC
AGTGGCGATAAGTCGTGTCTTACCGGGTTGGACTCAAGACGATAGTTACCGGATAAGGCGCAGCGGTCGG
GCTGAACGGGGGGTTCGTGCACACAGCCCAGCTTGGAGCGAACGACCTACACCGAACTGAGATACCTACA
GCGTGAGCTATGAGAAAGCGCCACGCTTCCCGAAGGGAGAAAGGCGGACAGGTATCCGGTAAGCGGCAGG
GTCGGAACAGGAGAGCGCACGAGGGAGCTTCCAGGGGGAAACGCCTGGTATCTTTATAGTCCTGTCGGGT
TTCGCCACCTCTGACTTGAGCGTCGATTTTTGTGATGCTCGTCAGGGGGGCGGAGCCTATGGAAAAACGC
CAGCAACGCGGCCTTTTTACGGTTCCTGGCCTTTTGCTGGCCTTTTGCTCA
