>Addgene plasmid #25033 | pT7-EGFP-C1-HsRCK | addgene partial sequence | sequence record 31081 | 25033 with EGFP-C
TCGGCATGGACGAGCTGTACAAGTCCGGACTCAGATCTATGGGTCTGTCCAGTCAAAATGGTCAGCTGAG
AGGCCCTGTGAAACCCACTGGTGGCCCTGGAGGAGGGGGCACACAGACACAGCAACAGATGAACCAGCTG
AAAAACACCAACACAATCAATAATGGCACTCAGCAGCAAGCACAGAGTATGACCACCACTATTAAACCTG
GTGATGACTGGAAAAAGACTTTAAAACTCCCTCCAAAGGATCTAAGAATCAAAACTTCGGATGTGACCTC
CACAAAAGGAAATGAGTTTGAAGATTACTGTTTGAAACGGGAGTTACTGATGGGAATTTTTGAAATGGGC
TGGGAAAAGCCATCTCCTATTCAGGAGGAGAGCATTCCCATTGCTTTATCTGGTAGGGATATCTTAGCTA
GAGCAAAAAATGGAACAGGCAAGAGCGGTGCCTACCTCATTCCCTTACTTGAACGGCTAGACCTGAAGAA
GGACAATATACAAGCAATGGTGATTGTTCCCACTAGAGAACTTGCTCTACAGGTCAGTCAAATTTGCATC
CAGGTCAGCAAACACATGGGAGGGGCCAAAGTGATGGCAACCACAGGAGGAACCAATTTACGAGATGACA
TAATGAGGCTTGATGATACAGTGCACGTGGTGATTGCTACCCCTGGGAGAATCCTGGATCTTATTAAGAA
AGGAGTAGCAAAGGTTGATCATGTCCAGATGATAGTATTGGATGAGGCAGATAAGTTGCTGTCACAGGAT
TTTGTGCAGATAATGGAGGATATTATTCTCACGCTACCTAAAAACAGGCAGATTTTACTATATTCCGCTA
CTTTCCCTCTTAGTGTACAGAAGTTCATGAATTCCCATTTGCAGAAACCCTATGAGATTAACCTGATGGA
GGANTAACTC
